>Addgene plasmid #229823 | pCAGEN-Luciferase-P2A-H2A-mCherry (JDW 1129) | addgene full sequence | sequence record 460483 | Addgene NGS Result
GTCGACATTGATTATTGACTAGTTATTAATAGTAATCAATTACGGGGTCATTAGTTCATAGCCCATATAT
GGAGTTCCGCGTTACATAACTTACGGTAAATGGCCCGCCTGGCTGACCGCCCAACGACCCCCGCCCATTG
ACGTCAATAATGACGTATGTTCCCATAGTAACGCCAATAGGGACTTTCCATTGACGTCAATGGGTGGAGT
ATTTACGGTAAACTGCCCACTTGGCAGTACATCAAGTGTATCATATGCCAAGTACGCCCCCTATTGACGT
CAATGACGGTAAATGGCCCGCCTGGCATTATGCCCAGTACATGACCTTATGGGACTTTCCTACTTGGCAG
TACATCTACGTATTAGTCATCGCTATTACCATGGTCGAGGTGAGCCCCACGTTCTGCTTCACTCTCCCCA
TCTCCCCCCCCTCCCCACCCCCAATTTTGTATTTATTTATTTTTTAATTATTTTGTGCAGCGATGGGGGC
GGGGGGGGGGGGGGGGCGCGCCRGGGGGGGGGGGGGGGGGGGGGGGGGGGGGGGGGGSGRGGSGGRGAGG
KGCGGCGGCAGCCAATCAGAGCGGCGCGCTCCGAAAGTTTCCTTTTATGGCGAGGCGGCGGCGGCGGCGG
CCCTATAAAAAGCGAAGCGCGCGGCGGGCGGGAGTCGCTGCGCGCTGCCTTCGCCCCGTGCCCCGCTCCG
CCGCCGCCTCGCGCCGCCCGCCCCGGCTCTGACTGACCGCGTTACTCCCACAGGTGAGCGGGCGGGACGG
CCCTTCTCCTCCGGGCTGTAATTAGCGCTTGGTTTAATGACGGCTTGTTTCTTTTCTGTGGCTGCGTGAA
AGCCTTGAGGGGCTCCGGGAGGGCCCTTTGTGCGGGGGGAGCGGCTCGGGGGGTGCGTGCGTGTGTGTGT
GCGTGGGGAGCGCCGCGTGCGGCTCCGCGCTGCCCGGCGGCTGTGAGCGCTGCGGGCGCGGCGCGGGGCT
TTGTGCGCTCCGCAGTGTGCGCGAGGGGAGCGCGGCCGGGGGCGGTGCCCCGCGGTGCGGGGGGGGCTGC
GAGGGGAACAAAGGCTGCGTGCGGGGTGTGTGCGTGGGGGGGTGAGCAGGGGGTGTGGGCGCGTCGGTCG
GGCTGCAACCCCCCCTGCACCCCCCTCCCCGAGTTGCTGAGCACGGCCCGGCTTCGGGTGCGGGGCTCCG
TACGGGGCGTGGCGCGGGGCTCGCCGTGCCGGGCGGGGGGTGGCGGCAGGKGGGGGTGCCGGGCGGGGCG
GGGCCGCCKCGGGCCGGGGRGGGCTCGGGGGRGGGGCGCGGCGGCCCCCGGAGCGCCGGCGGCTGTCGAG
GCGCGGCGAGCCGCAGCCATTGCCTTTTATGGTAATCGTGCGAGAGGGCGCAGGGACTTCCTTTGTCCCA
AATCTGTGCGGAGCCGAAATCTGGGAGGCGCCGCCGCACCCCCTCTAGCGGGCGCGGGGCGAAGCGGTGC
GGCGCCGGCAGGAAGGAAATGGGCGGGGAGGGCCTTCGTGCGTCGCCGCGCCGCCGTCCCCTTCTCCCTC
TCCAGCCTCGGGGCTGTCCGCGGGGGGACGGCTGCCTTCGGGGGGGACGGGGCAGGGCGGGGTTCGGCTT
CTGGCGTGTGACCGGCGGCTCTAGAGCCTCTGCTAACCATGTTCATGCCTTCTTCTTTTTCCTACAGCTC
CTGGGCAACGTGCTGGTTATTGTGCTGTCTCATCATTTTGGCAAAGAATTCCTCGAGGATATCACAAGTT
TGTACAAAAAAGCAGGCTGGATCCACTAGTGCCACCATGGAAGACGCCAAAAACATAAAGAAAGGCCCGG
CGCCATTCTATCCGCTGGAAGATGGAACCGCTGGAGAGCAACTGCATAAGGCTATGAAGAGATACGCCCT
GGTTCCTGGAACAATTGCTTTTACAGATGCACATATCGAGGTGGACATCACTTACGCTGAGTACTTCGAA
ATGTCCGTTCGGTTGGCAGAAGCTATGAAACGATATGGGCTGAATACAAATCACAGAATCGTCGTATGCA
GTGAAAACTCTCTTCAATTCTTTATGCCGGTGTTGGGCGCGTTATTTATCGGAGTTGCAGTTGCGCCCGC
GAACGACATTTATAATGAACGTGAATTGCTCAACAGTATGGGCATTTCGCAGCCTACCGTGGTGTTCGTT
TCCAAAAAGGGGTTGCAAAAAATTTTGAACGTGCAAAAAAAGCTCCCAATCATCCAAAAAATTATTATCA
TGGATTCTAAAACGGATTACCAGGGATTTCAGTCGATGTACACGTTCGTCACATCTCATCTACCTCCCGG
TTTTAATGAATACGATTTTGTGCCAGAGTCCTTCGATAGGGACAAGACAATTGCACTGATCATGAACTCC
TCTGGATCTACTGGTCTGCCTAAAGGTGTCGCTCTGCCTCATAGAACTGCCTGCGTGAGATTCTCGCATG
CCAGAGATCCTATTTTTGGCAATCAAATCATTCCGGATACTGCGATTTTAAGTGTTGTTCCATTCCATCA
CGGTTTTGGAATGTTTACTACACTCGGATATTTGATATGTGGATTTCGAGTCGTCTTAATGTATAGATTT
GAAGAAGAGCTGTTTCTGAGGAGCCTTCAGGATTACAAGATTCAAAGTGCGCTGCTGGTGCCAACCCTAT
TCTCCTTCTTCGCCAAAAGCACTCTGATTGACAAATACGATTTATCTAATTTACACGAAATTGCTTCTGG
TGGCGCTCCCCTCTCTAAGGAAGTCGGGGAAGCGGTTGCCAAGAGGTTCCATCTGCCAGGTATCAGGCAA
GGATATGGGCTCACTGAGACTACATCAGCTATTCTGATTACACCCGAGGGGGATGATAAACCGGGCGCGG
TCGGTAAAGTTGTTCCATTTTTTGAAGCGAAGGTTGTGGATCTGGATACCGGGAAAACGCTGGGCGTTAA
TCAAAGAGGCGAACTGTGTGTGAGAGGTCCTATGATTATGTCCGGTTATGTAAACAATCCGGAAGCGACC
AACGCCTTGATTGACAAGGATGGATGGCTACATTCTGGAGACATAGCTTACTGGGACGAAGACGAACACT
TCTTCATCGTTGACCGCCTGAAGTCTCTGATTAAGTACAAAGGCTATCAGGTGGCTCCCGCTGAATTGGA
ATCCATCTTGCTCCAACACCCCAACATCTTCGACGCAGGTGTCGCAGGTCTTCCCGACGATGACGCCGGT
GAACTTCCCGCCGCCGTTGTTGTTTTGGAGCACGGAAAGACGATGACGGAAAAAGAGATCGTGGATTACG
TCGCCAGTCAAGTAACAACCGCGAAAAAGTTGCGCGGAGGAGTTGTGTTTGTGGACGAAGTACCGAAAGG
TCTTACCGGAAAACTCGACGCAAGAAAAATCAGAGAGATCCTCATAAAGGCCAAGAAGGGCGGAAAGATC
GCCGTGGGTACCGGAGCCACTAACTTCTCCCTGTTGAAACAAGCAGGGGATGTCGAAGAGAATCCCGGGC
CACCTAGGATGGCAGGTGGAAAAGCAGGTAAAGACAGTGGAAAAGCCAAGACGAAAGCCGTCTCCAGATC
TCAGAGAGCTGGTCTGCAGTTCCCTGTAGGTCGTATCCACAGGCACCTGAAGACACGAACCACCAGCCAT
GGCCGTGTCGGAGCTACAGCTGCGGTTTACAGTGCTGCTATCCTGGAGTATCTCACCGCTGAGGTGCTGG
AGTTGGCTGGAAACGCTTCTAAGGATCTGAAGGTGAAGCGAATCACTCCCAGACATTTACAGCTGGCCAT
CCGCGGAGACGAGGAGCTGGACTCGCTTATCAAGGCCACCATTGCTGGAGGAGGAGTCATTCCTCACATC
CACAAGTCTCTGATTGGTAAGAAGGGCCAGCAGAAAACCGCAGGGGGGATGGTGAGCAAGGGCGAGGAGG
ACAACATGGCCATCATCAAGGAGTTCATGCGCTTCAAGGTGCACATGGAGGGCTCCGTGAACGGCCACGA
GTTCGAGATCGAGGGCGAGGGCGAGGGCCGCCCCTACGAGGGCACCCAGACCGCCAAGCTGAAGGTGACC
AAGGGCGGCCCCCTGCCCTTCGCCTGGGACATCCTGTCCCCTCAGTTCATGTACGGCTCCAAGGCCTACG
TGAAGCACCCCGCCGACATCCCCGACTACTTGAAGCTGTCCTTCCCCGAGGGCTTCAAGTGGGAGCGCGT
GATGAACTTCGAGGACGGCGGCGTGGTGACCGTGACCCAGGACTCCTCCCTGCAGGACGGCGAGTTCATC
TACAAGGTGAAGCTGCGCGGCACCAACTTCCCCTCCGACGGCCCCGTAATGCAGAAGAAGACCATGGGCT
GGGAGGCCTCCTCCGAGCGGATGTACCCCGAGGACGGCGCCCTGAAGGGCGAGATCAAGCAGAGGCTGAA
GCTGAAGGACGGCGGCCACTACGACGCCGAGGTCAAGACCACCTACAAGGCCAAGAAGCCCGTGCAGCTG
CCCGGCGCCTACAACGTCAACATCAAGCTGGACATCACCTCCCACAACGAGGACTACACCATCGTGGAAC
AGTACGAGCGCGCCGAGGGCCGCCACTCCACCGGCGGCATGGACGAGCTGTACAAGTAATGATAGCTCGA
GAGATCTCCCAGCTTTCTTGTACAAAGTGGTGATATCGCGGCCGCACTCCTCAGGTGCAGGCTGCCTATC
AGAAGGTGGTGGCTGGTGTGGCCAATGCCCTGGCTCACAAATACCACTGAGATCTTTTTCCCTCTGCCAA
AAATTATGGGGACATCATGAAGCCCCTTGAGCATCTGACTTCTGGCTAATAAAGGAAATTTATTTTCATT
GCAATAGTGTGTTGGAATTTTTTGTGTCTCTCACTCGGAAGGACATATGGGAGGGCAAATCATTTAAAAC
ATCAGAATGAGTATTTGGTTTAGAGTTTGGCAACATATGCCCATATGCTGGCTGCCATGAACAAAGGTTG
GCTATAAAGAGGTCATCAGTATATGAAACAGCCCCCTGCTGTCCATTCCTTATTCCATAGAAAAGCCTTG
ACTTGAGGTTAGATTTTTTTTATATTTTGTTTTGTGTTATTTTTTTCTTTAACATCCCTAAAATTTTCCT
TACATGTTTTACTAGCCAGATTTTTCCTCCTCTCCTGACTACTCCCAGTCATAGCTGTCCCTCTTCTCTT
ATGGAGATCCCTCGACCTGCAGCCCAAGCTTGGCGTAATCATGGTCATAGCTGTTTCCTGTGTGAAATTG
TTATCCGCTCACAATTCCACACAACATACGAGCCGGAAGCATAAAGTGTAAAGCCTGGGGTGCCTAATGA
GTGAGCTAACTCACATTAATTGCGTTGCGCTCACTGCCCGCTTTCCAGTCGGGAAACCTGTCGTGCCAGC
GGATCCGCATCTCAATTAGTCAGCAACCATAGTCCCGCCCCTAACTCCGCCCATCCCGCCCCTAACTCCG
CCCAGTTCCGCCCATTCTCCGCCCCATGGCTGACTAATTTTTTTTATTTATGCAGAGGCCGAGGCCGCCT
CGGCCTCTGAGCTATTCCAGAAGTAGTGAGGAGGCTTTTTTGGAGGCCTAGGCTTTTGCAAAAAGCTAAC
TTGTTTATTGCAGCTTATAATGGTTACAAATAAAGCAATAGCATCACAAATTTCACAAATAAAGCATTTT
TTTCACTGCATTCTAGTTGTGGTTTGTCCAAACTCATCAATGTATCTTATCATGTCTGGATCCGCTGCAT
TAATGAATCGGCCAACGCGCGGGGAGAGGCGGTTTGCGTATTGGGCGCTCTTCCGCTTCCTCGCTCACTG
ACTCGCTGCGCTCGGTCGTTCGGCTGCGGCGAGCGGTATCAGCTCACTCAAAGGCGGTAATACGGTTATC
CACAGAATCAGGGGATAACGCAGGAAAGAACATGTGAGCAAAAGGCCAGCAAAAGGCCAGGAACCGTAAA
AAGGCCGCGTTGCTGGCGTTTTTCCATAGGCTCCGCCCCCCTGACGAGCATCACAAAAATCGACGCTCAA
GTCAGAGGTGGCGAAACCCGACAGGACTATAAAGATACCAGGCGTTTCCCCCTGGAAGCTCCCTCGTGCG
CTCTCCTGTTCCGACCCTGCCGCTTACCGGATACCTGTCCGCCTTTCTCCCTTCGGGAAGCGTGGCGCTT
TCTCATAGCTCACGCTGTAGGTATCTCAGTTCGGTGTAGGTCGTTCGCTCCAAGCTGGGCTGTGTGCACG
AACCCCCCGTTCAGCCCGACCGCTGCGCCTTATCCGGTAACTATCGTCTTGAGTCCAACCCGGTAAGACA
CGACTTATCGCCACTGGCAGCAGCCACTGGTAACAGGATTAGCAGAGCGAGGTATGTAGGCGGTGCTACA
GAGTTCTTGAAGTGGTGGCCTAACTACGGCTACACTAGAAGAACAGTATTTGGTATCTGCGCTCTGCTGA
AGCCAGTTACCTTCGGAAAAAGAGTTGGTAGCTCTTGATCCGGCAAACAAACCACCGCTGGTAGCGGTGG
TTTTTTTGTTTGCAAGCAGCAGATTACGCGCAGAAAAAAAGGATCTCAAGAAGATCCTTTGATCTTTTCT
ACGGGGTCTGACGCTCAGTGGAACGAAAACTCACGTTAAGGGATTTTGGTCATGAGATTATCAAAAAGGA
TCTTCACCTAGATCCTTTTAAATTAAAAATGAAGTTTTAAATCAATCTAAAGTATATATGAGTAAACTTG
GTCTGACAGTTACCAATGCTTAATCAGTGAGGCACCTATCTCAGCGATCTGTCTATTTCGTTCATCCATA
GTTGCCTGACTCCCCGTCGTGTAGATAACTACGATACGGGAGGGCTTACCATCTGGCCCCAGTGCTGCAA
TGATACCGCGAGACCCACGCTCACCGGCTCCAGATTTATCAGCAATAAACCAGCCAGCCGGAAGGGCCGA
GCGCAGAAGTGGTCCTGCAACTTTATCCGCCTCCATCCAGTCTATTAATTGTTGCCGGGAAGCTAGAGTA
AGTAGTTCGCCAGTTAATAGTTTGCGCAACGTTGTTGCCATTGCTACAGGCATCGTGGTGTCACGCTCGT
CGTTTGGTATGGCTTCATTCAGCTCCGGTTCCCAACGATCAAGGCGAGTTACATGATCCCCCATGTTGTG
CAAAAAAGCGGTTAGCTCCTTCGGTCCTCCGATCGTTGTCAGAAGTAAGTTGGCCGCAGTGTTATCACTC
ATGGTTATGGCAGCACTGCATAATTCTCTTACTGTCATGCCATCCGTAAGATGCTTTTCTGTGACTGGTG
AGTACTCAACCAAGTCATTCTGAGAATAGTGTATGCGGCGACCGAGTTGCTCTTGCCCGGCGTCAATACG
GGATAATACCGCGCCACATAGCAGAACTTTAAAAGTGCTCATCATTGGAAAACGTTCTTCGGGGCGAAAA
CTCTCAAGGATCTTACCGCTGTTGAGATCCAGTTCGATGTAACCCACTCGTGCACCCAACTGATCTTCAG
CATCTTTTACTTTCACCAGCGTTTCTGGGTGAGCAAAAACAGGAAGGCAAAATGCCGCAAAAAAGGGAAT
AAGGGCGACACGGAAATGTTGAATACTCATACTCTTCCTTTTTCAATATTATTGAAGCATTTATCAGGGT
TATTGTCTCATGAGCGGATACATATTTGAATGTATTTAGAAAAATAAACAAATAGGGGTTCCGCGCACAT
TTCCCCGAAAAGTGCCACCTGG
Features (pLannotate 1.2.2; 20 found; start..end, strand, type, name):
      4..383     +  enhancer       CMV enhancer: human cytomegalovirus immediate early enhancer
    661..1677    +  intron         chimeric intron: chimera between introns from chicken β-actin and rabbit β-globin
   1744..1768    +  protein_bind   attB1: mutant version of attB; recombination site for the Gateway® BP reaction BP Clonase™
   1787..3436    +  CDS            luciferase: firefly luciferase; luc+; enhanced luc+ version of the luciferase gene
   3509..3892    +  CDS            H2AZ2: H2AV_CHICK - Also known as H2AF. Experimental evidence at protein level: Swiss-Prot protein existence level 1. Variant histone H2A which replaces conventional H2A in a subset of nucleosomes. Nucleosomes wrap and compact DNA into chromatin, limiting DNA accessibility to the cellular machineries which require DNA as a template. Histones thereby play a central role in transcription regulation, DNA repair, DNA replication and chromosomal stability. DNA accessibility is regulated via a complex set of post- translational modifications of histones, also called histone code, and nucleosome remodeling.
   3899..4606    +  CDS            mCherry: mCherry is a basic (constitutively fluorescent) red fluorescent protein published in 2004, derived from Discosoma sp.. It is reported to be a very rapidly-maturing monomer with low acid sensitivity.
   4630..4650    -  protein_bind   attB2: mutant version of attB; core recombination site for the Gateway® BP reaction BP Clonase™
   4666..4737    +  CDS            HBB (fragment): HBB_PONPY - Experimental evidence at transcript level: Swiss-Prot protein existence level 2. Involved in oxygen transport from the lung to the various peripheral tissues. From Pongo pygmaeus (Bornean orangutan).
   4808..4863    +  polyA_signal   β-globin poly(A) signal: rabbit β-globin polyadenylation signal (Gil and Proudfoot, 1987)
   5248..5264    -  protein_bind   lac operator: The lac repressor binds to the lac operator to inhibit transcription in E. coli. This inhibition can be relieved by adding lactose or isopropyl-β-D-thiogalactopyranoside (IPTG). lac repressor encoded by lacI
   5272..5302    -  promoter       lac promoter: promoter for the E. coli lac operon
   5317..5338    -  protein_bind   CAP binding site: CAP binding activates transcription in the presence of cAMP. E. coli catabolite activator protein
   5351..5390    -  CDS            lacI (fragment): lac repressor; lacI; The lac repressor binds to the lac operator to inhibit transcription in E. coli. This inhibition can be relieved by adding lactose or isopropyl-β-D-thiogalactopyranoside (IPTG).
   5397..5419    +  promoter       SV40 promoter (fragment): SV40 enhancer and early promoter
   5443..5578    +  rep_origin     SV40 ori: SV40 origin of replication
   5598..5732    +  polyA_signal   SV40 poly(A) signal: SV40 polyadenylation signal
   5734..5788    -  CDS            lacI (fragment): lac repressor; lacI; The lac repressor binds to the lac operator to inhibit transcription in E. coli. This inhibition can be relieved by adding lactose or isopropyl-β-D-thiogalactopyranoside (IPTG).
   5971..6559    -  rep_origin     ori: high-copy-number ColE1/pMB1/pBR322/pUC origin of replication
   6730..7590    -  CDS            AmpR: β-lactamase; bla; confers resistance to ampicillin, carbenicillin, and related antibiotics
   7591..7695    -  promoter       AmpR promoter: bla
