[The description below was written by a language model from this plasmid's Addgene catalogue record and pLannotate feature annotations shown in this document.]
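Description:
pCAGEN-Luciferase-P2A-H2A-mCherry (JDW 1129) is a 7.7 kb mammalian expression plasmid built by Gateway recombination into the pCAGEN-DEST destination backbone. It is propagated in E. coli through a high-copy ColE1/pUC-type origin and selected with ampicillin via the β-lactamase gene and its native promoter. The backbone also carries leftover lac promoter/operator sequences and short lacI fragments, plus an SV40 origin of replication with an adjacent SV40 poly(A) signal. The SV40 origin can support episomal amplification in cells that express large T antigen. No mammalian selection marker is annotated.

The payload is a single bicistronic open reading frame driven by the CAGGS (CAG) promoter. The feature table marks this promoter by its CMV immediate-early enhancer and the chimeric chicken β-actin/rabbit β-globin intron; the core β-actin promoter presumably lies in the unannotated gap between them. The insert is flanked by attB1 and attB2 sites, the scars of the Gateway reaction. It begins with the enhanced luc+ version of firefly luciferase, followed by a P2A peptide, which is named in the record but not separately annotated and would sit in the short interval after luciferase. Next comes a histone H2A variant, matched by the annotation to chicken H2AZ2/H2A.V, fused to mCherry. Ribosomal skipping at P2A yields free luciferase and a separate chromatin-bound red fluorescent histone from one transcript. The transcript terminates at the rabbit β-globin polyadenylation signal, and the nearby "HBB fragment" annotation is most likely part of that globin 3′ region.

The construct provides strong, ubiquitous co-expression of a bioluminescent reporter and a nuclear red label. It belongs to a modular multisite Gateway cloning toolkit developed for vertebrate model systems.
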