Addgene plasmid #229823: pCAGEN-Luciferase-P2A-H2A-mCherry (JDW 1129)
Purpose: A CAGGS driven luciferase reporter followed by a P2A cleavage peptide and an H2A mCherry cassette for nuclear labeling.
Depositing lab: Joshua Wythe. Depositing organization: University of Virginia. Publication: MultiSite Assembly of Gateway Induced Clones (MAGIC): a flexible cloning toolbox for use in vertebrate model systems. Gillespie WB 3rd, Zhang Y, Ruiz OE, Cerda J 3rd, Ortiz-Guzman J, Sherman M, Turner WD, Largoza G, Mosser LE, Fujimoto E, Chien CB, Kwan KM, Arenkiel BR, Devine WP, Wythe JD. Development. 2025 Nov 15;152(22):dev204308. doi: 10.1242/dev.204308. Epub 2025 Nov 13. PubMed 41230856.
Backbone
  Vector backbone: pCAGEN-DEST
  Vector type: Mammalian Expression
Growth in bacteria
  Bacterial resistance: Ampicillin, 100 μg/mL
  Growth temperature: 37°C
  Growth strain: NEB Stable
  Copy number: High Copy
Gene/Insert
  Gene/Insert name: Luciferase-P2A-H2A-mCherry
  Species: Synthetic
  Cloning method: Gateway Cloning
Terms and licenses: Academic/Nonprofit Terms; Industry Terms: Not Available to Industry
Depositor comments: Please visit https://doi.org/10.1101/2024.07.13.603267 for bioRxiv preprint.
How to cite: pCAGEN-Luciferase-P2A-H2A-mCherry (JDW 1129) was a gift from Joshua Wythe (Addgene plasmid # 229823 ; http://n2t.net/addgene:229823 ; RRID:Addgene_229823)
